>Addgene plasmid #18804 | pWZL Blast mouse E-cadherin | addgene full sequence | sequence record 166160 | Addgene NGS Result
CTGCAGCCTGAATATGGGCCAAACAGGATATCTGTGGTAAGCAGTTCCTGCCCCGGCTCAGGGCCAAGAA
CAGATGGAACAGCTGAATATGGGCCAAACAGGATATCTGTGGTAAGCAGTTCCTGCCCCGGCTCAGGGCC
AAGAACAGATGGTCCCCAGATGCGGTCCAGCCCTCAGCAGTTTCTAGAGAACCATCAGATGTTTCCAGGG
TGCCCCAAGGACCTGAAATGACCCTGTGCCTTATTTGAACTAACCAATCAGTTCGCTTCTCGCTTCTGTT
CGCGCGCTTCTGCTCCCCGAGCTCAATAAAAGAGCCCACAACCCCTCACTCGGGGCGCCAGTCCTCCGAT
TGACTGAGTCGCCCGGGTACCCGTGTATCCAATAAACCCTCTTGCAGTTGCATCCGACTTGTGGTCTCGC
TGTTCCTTGGGAGGGTCTCCTCTGAGTGATTGACTACCCGTCAGCGGGGGTCTTTCATTTGGGGGCTCGT
CCGGGATCGGGAGACCCCTGCCCAGGGACCACCGACCCACCACCGGGAGGCAAGCTGGCCAGCAACTTAT
CTGTGTCTGTCCGATTGTCTAGTGTCTATGACTGATTTTATGCGCCTGCGTCGGTACTAGTTAGCTAACT
AGCTCTGTATCTGGCGGACCCGTGGTGGAACTGACGAGTTCTGAACACCCGGCCGCAACCCTGGGAGACG
TCCCAGGGACTTTGGGGGCCGTTTTTGTGGCCCGACCTGAGGAAGGGAGTCGATGTGGAATCCGACCCCG
TCAGGATATGTGGTTCTGGTAGGAGACGAGAACCTAAAACAGTTCCCGCCTCCGTCTGAATTTTTGCTTT
CGGTTTGGAACCGAAGCCGCGCGTCTTGTCTGCTGCAGCGCTGCAGCATCGTTCTGTGTTGTCTCTGTCT
GACTGTGTTTCTGTATTTGTCTGAAAATTAGGGCCAGACTGTTACCACTCCCTTAAGTTTGACCTTAGGT
CACTGGAAAGATGTCGAGCGGATCGCTCACAACCAGTCGGTAGATGTCAAGAAGAGACGTTGGGTTACCT
TCTGCTCTGCAGAATGGCCAACCTTTAACGTCGGATGGCCGCGAGACGGCACCTTTAACCGAGACCTCAT
CACCCAGGTTAAGATCAAGGTCTTTTCACCTGGCCCGCATGGACACCCAGACCAGGTCCCCTACATCGTG
ACCTGGGAAGCCTTGGCTTTTGACCCCCCTCCCTGGGTCAAGCCCTTTGTACACCCTAAGCCTCCGCCTC
CTCTTCCTCCATCCGCCCCGTCTCTCCCCCTTGAACCTCCTCGTTCGACCCCGCCTCGATCCTCCCTTTA
TCCAGCCCTCACTCCTTCTCTAGGCGCCGGCCGGATCTGCCGGGTCCGCCATGGGAGCCCGGTGCCGCAG
CTTTTCCGCGCTCCTGCTCCTGCTGCAGGTCTCCTCATGGCTTTGCCAGGAGCTGGAGCCTGAGTCCTGC
AGTCCCGGCTTCAGTTCCGAGGTCTACACCTTCCCGGTGCCGGAGAGGCACCTGGAGAGAGGCCATGTCC
TGGGCAGAGTGAGATTTGAAGGATGCACCGGCCGGCCAAGGACAGCCTTCTTTTCGGAAGACTCCCGATT
CAAAGTGGCGACAGACGGCACCATCACAGTGAAGCGGCATCTAAAGCTCCACAAGCTGGAGACCAGTTTC
CTCGTCCGCGCCCGGGACTCCAGTCATAGGGAGCTGTCTACCAAAGTGACGCTGAAGTCCATGGGGCACC
ACCATCACCGGCACCACCACCGCGACCCTGCCTCTGAATCCAACCCAGAGCTGCTCATGTTTCCCAGCGT
GTACCCAGGTCTCAGAAGACAGAAACGAGACTGGGTCATCCCTCCCATCAGCTGCCCCGAAAATGAAAAG
GGTGAATTCCCAAAGAACCTGGTTCAGATCAAATCCAACAGGGACAAAGAAACAAAGGTTTTCTACAGCA
TCACCGGCCAAGGAGCTGACAAACCCCCCGTTGGCGTTTTCATCATTGAGAGGGAGACAGGCTGGCTGAA
AGTGACACAGCCTCTGGATAGAGAAGCCATTGCCAAGTACATCCTCTATTCTCATGCCGTGTCATCAAAT
GGGGAAGCGGTGGAGGATCCCATGGAGATAGTGATCACAGTGACAGATCAGAATGACAACAGGCCAGAGT
TTACCCAGGAGGTGTTTGAGGGATCCGTTGCAGAAGGCGCTGTTCCAGGAACCTCCGTGATGAAGGTCTC
AGCCACCGATGCAGACGATGACGTCAACACCTACAACGCTGCCATCGCCTACACCATCGTCAGCCAGGAT
CCTGAGCTGCCTCACAAAAACATGTTCACTGTCAATAGGGACACCGGGGTCATCAGTGTGCTCACCTCTG
GGCTGGACCGAGAGAGTTACCCTACATACACTCTGGTGGTTCAGGCTGCTGACCTTCAAGGCGAAGGCTT
GAGCACAACAGCCAAGGCTGTGATCACTGTCAAGGATATTAATGACAACGCTCCTGTCTTCAACCCGAGC
ACGTATCAGGGTCAAGTGCCTGAGAATGAGGTCAATGCCCGGATCGCCACACTCAAAGTGACCGATGATG
ATGCCCCCAACACTCCGGCGTGGAAAGCTGTGTACACCGTAGTCAACGATCCTGACCAGCAGTTCGTTGT
CGTCACAGACCCCACGACCAATGATGGCATTTTGAAAACAGCCAAGGGCTTGGATTTTGAGGCCAAGCAG
CAATACATCCTTCATGTGAGAGTGGAGAACGAGGAACCCTTTGAGGGGTCTCTTGTCCCTTCCACAGCCA
CTGTCACTGTGGACGTGGTAGACGTGAATGAAGCCCCCATCTTTATGCCTGCGGAGAGGAGAGTCGAAGT
GCCCGAAGACTTTGGTGTGGGTCAGGAAATCACATCTTATACCGCTCGAGAGCCGGACACGTTCATGGAT
CAGAAGATCACGTATCGGATTTGGAGGGACACTGCCAACTGGCTGGAGATTAACCCAGAGACTGGTGCCA
TTTTCACGCGCGCTGAGATGGACAGAGAAGACGCTGAGCATGTGAAGAACAGCACATATGTAGCTCTCAT
CATCGCCACAGATGATGGTTCACCCATTGCCACTGGCACGGGCACTCTTCTCCTGGTCCTGTTAGACGTC
AATGACAACGCTCCCATCCCAGAACCTCGAAACATGCAGTTCTGCCAGAGGAACCCACAGCCTCATATCA
TCACCATCTTGGATCCAGACCTTCCCCCCAACACGTCCCCCTTTACTGCTGAGCTAACCCATGGGGCCAG
CGTCAACTGGACCATTGAGTATAATGACGCAGCTCAAGAATCTCTCATTTTGCAACCAAGAAAGGACTTA
GAGATTGGCGAATACAAAATCCATCTCAAGCTCGCGGATAACCAGAACAAAGACCAGGTGACCACGTTGG
ACGTCCATGTGTGTGACTGTGAAGGGACGGTCAACAACTGCATGAAGGCGGGAATCGTGGCAGCAGGATT
GCAAGTTCCTGCCATCCTCGGAATCCTTGGAGGGATCCTCGCCCTGCTGATTCTGATCCTGCTGCTCCTA
CTGTTTCTACGGAGGAGAACGGTGGTCAAAGAGCCCCTGCTGCCACCAGATGATGATACCCGGGACAATG
TGTATTACTATGATGAAGAAGGAGGTGGAGAAGAAGACCAGGACTTTGATTTGAGCCAGCTGCACAGGGG
CCTGGATGCCCGACCGGAAGTGACTCGAAATGATGTGGCTCCCACCCTCATGAGCGTGCCCCAGTATCGT
CCCCGTCCTGCCAATCCTGATGAAATTGGAAACTTCATCGATGAAAACCTGAAGGCAGCCGACAGCGACC
CCACGGCACCCCCTTACGACTCTCTGTTGGTGTTCGATTACGAGGGCAGTGGTTCTGAAGCCGCTAGCCT
GAGCTCACTGAACTCCTCTGAGTCGGATCAGGACCAGGACTACGATTATCTGAACGAGTGGGGCAACCGA
TTCAAGAAGCTGGCGGACATGTACGGCGGTGGCGAAGACGACTAGGGGACTAGCAAGTCGACCAATTCCG
GTTATTTTCCACCATATTGCCGTCTTTTGGCAATGTGAGGGCCCGGAAACCTGGCCCTGTCTTCTTGACG
AGCATTCCTAGGGGTCTTTCCCCTCTCGCCAAAGGAATGCAAGGTCTGTTGAATGTCGTGAAGGAAGCAG
TTCCTCTGGAAGCTTCTTGAAGACAAACAACGTCTGTAGCGACCCTTTGCAGGCAGCGGAACCCCCCACC
TGGCGACAGGTGCCTCTGCGGCCAAAAGCCACGTGTATAAGATACACCTGCAAAGGCGGCACAACCCCAG
TGCCACGTTGTGAGTTGGATAGTTGTGGAAAGAGTCAAATGGCTCTCCTCAAGCGTATTCAACAAGGGGC
TGAAGGATGCCCAGAAGGTACCCCATTGTATGGGATCTGATCTGGGGCCTCGGTGCACATGCTTTACATG
TGTTTAGTCGAGGTTAAAAAACGTCTAGGCCCCCCGAACCACGGGGACGTGGTTTTCCTTTGAAAAACAC
GATGATAATACCATGAAAACATTTAACATTTCTCAACAGGATCTAGAATTAGTAGAAGTAGCGACAGAGA
AGATTACAATGCTTTATGAGGATAATAAACATCATGTGGGAGCGGCAATTCGTACGAAAACAGGAGAAAT
CATTTCGGCAGTACATATTGAAGCGTATATAGGACGAGTAACTGTTTGTGCAGAAGCCATTGCGATTGGT
AGTGCAGTTTCGAATGGACAAAAGGATTTTGACACGATTGTAGCTGTTAGACACCCTTATTCTGACGAAG
TAGATAGAAGTATTCGAGTGGTAAGTCCTTGTGGTATGTGTAGGGAGTTGATTTCAGACTATGCACCAGA
TTGTTTTGTGTTAATAGAAATGAATGGCAAGTTAGTCAAAACTACGATTGAAGAACTCATTCCACTCAAA
TATACCCGAAATTAAAAGTTTTACCATACCAAGCTCATCGATAAAATAAAAGATTTTATTTAGTCTCCAG
AAAAAGGGGGGAATGAAAGACCCCACCTGTAGGTTTGGCAAGCTAGCTTAAGTAACGCCATTTTGCAAGG
CATGGAAAAATACATAACTGAGAATAGAGAAGTTCAGATCAAGGTCAGGAACAGATGGAACAGCTGAATA
TGGGCCAAACAGGATATCTGTGGTAAGCAGTTCCTGCCCCGGCTCAGGGCCAAGAACAGATGGAACAGCT
GAATATGGGCCAAACAGGATATCTGTGGTAAGCAGTTCCTGCCCCGGCTCAGGGCCAAGAACAGATGGTC
CCCAGATGCGGTCCAGCCCTCAGCAGTTTCTAGAGAACCATCAGATGTTTCCAGGGTGCCCCAAGGACCT
GAAATGACCCTGTGCCTTATTTGAACTAACCAATCAGTTCGCTTCTCGCTTCTGTTCGCGCGCTTCTGCT
CCCCGAGCTCAATAAAAGAGCCCACAACCCCTCACTCGGGGCGCCAGTCCTCCGATTGACTGAGTCGCCC
GGGTACCCGTGTATCCAATAAACCCTCTTGCAGTTGCATCCGACTTGTGGTCTCGCTGTTCCTTGGGAGG
GTCTCCTCTGAGTGATTGACTACCCGTCAGCGGGGGTCTTTCACATGCAGCATGTATCAAAATTAATTTG
GTTTTTTTTCTTAAGTATTTACATTAAATGGCCATAGTTGCATTAATGAATCGGCCAACGCGCGGGGAGA
GGCGGTTTGCGTATTGGGCGCTCATTAATGAATCGGCCAACGCGCGGGGAGAGGCGGTTTGCGTATTGGG
CGCTCTTCCGCTTCCTCGCTCACTGACTCGCTGCGCTCGGTCGTTCGGCTGCGGCGAGCGGTATCAGCTC
ACTCAAAGGCGGTAATACGGTTATCCACAGAATCAGGGGATAACGCAGGAAAGAACATGTGAGCAAAAGG
CCAGCAAAAGGCCAGGAACCGTAAAAAGGCCGCGTTGCTGGCGTTTTTCCATAGGCTCCGCCCCCCTGAC
GAGCATCACAAAAATCGACGCTCAAGTCAGAGGTGGCGAAACCCGACAGGACTATAAAGATACCAGGCGT
TTCCCCCTGGAAGCTCCCTCGTGCGCTCTCCTGTTCCGACCCTGCCGCTTACCGGATACCTGTCCGCCTT
TCTCCCTTCGGGAAGCGTGGCGCTTTCTCATAGCTCACGCTGTAGGTATCTCAGTTCGGTGTAGGTCGTT
CGCTCCAAGCTGGGCTGTGTGCACGAACCCCCCGTTCAGCCCGACCGCTGCGCCTTATCCGGTAACTATC
GTCTTGAGTCCAACCCGGTAAGACACGACTTATCGCCACTGGCAGCAGCCACTGGTAACAGGATTAGCAG
AGCGAGGTATGTAGGCGGTGCTACAGAGTTCTTGAAGTGGTGGCCTAACTACGGCTACACTAGAAGAACA
GTATTTGGTATCTGCGCTCTGCTGAAGCCAGTTACCTTCGGAAAAAGAGTTGGTAGCTCTTGATCCGGCA
AACAAACCACCGCTGGTAGCGGTGGTTTTTTTGTTTGCAAGCAGCAGATTACGCGCAGAAAAAAAGGATC
TCAAGAAGATCCTTTGATCTTTTCTACGGGGTCTGACGCTCAGTGGAACGAAAACTCACGTTAAGGGATT
TTGGTCATGAGATTATCAAAAAGGATCTTCACCTAGATCCTTTTGCGGCCGCAAATCAATCTAAAGTATA
TATGAGTAAACTTGGTCTGACAGTTACCAATGCTTAATCAGTGAGGCACCTATCTCAGCGATCTGTCTAT
TTCGTTCATCCATAGTTGCCTGACTCCCCGTCGTGTAGATAACTACGATACGGGAGGGCTTACCATCTGG
CCCCAGTGCTGCAATGATACCGCGAGACCCACGCTCACCGGCTCCAGATTTATCAGCAATAAACCAGCCA
GCCGGAAGGGCCGAGCGCAGAAGTGGTCCTGCAACTTTATCCGCCTCCATCCAGTCTATTAATTGTTGCC
GGGAAGCTAGAGTAAGTAGTTCGCCAGTTAATAGTTTGCGCAACGTTGTTGCCATTGCTACAGGCATCGT
GGTGTCACGCTCGTCGTTTGGTATGGCTTCATTCAGCTCCGGTTCCCAACGATCAAGGCGAGTTACATGA
TCCCCCATGTTGTGCAAAAAAGCGGTTAGCTCCTTCGGTCCTCCGATCGTTGTCAGAAGTAAGTTGGCCG
CAGTGTTATCACTCATGGTTATGGCAGCACTGCATAATTCTCTTACTGTCATGCCATCCGTAAGATGCTT
TTCTGTGACTGGTGAGTACTCAACCAAGTCATTCTGAGAATAGTGTATGCGGCGACCGAGTTGCTCTTGC
CCGGCGTCAATACGGGATAATACCGCGCCACATAGCAGAACTTTAAAAGTGCTCATCATTGGAAAACGTT
CTTCGGGGCGAAAACTCTCAAGGATCTTACCGCTGTTGAGATCCAGTTCGATGTAACCCACTCGTGCACC
CAACTGATCTTCAGCATCTTTTACTTTCACCAGCGTTTCTGGGTGAGCAAAAACAGGAAGGCAAAATGCC
GCAAAAAAGGGAATAAGGGCGACACGGAAATGTTGAATACTCATACTCTTCCTTTTTCAATATTATTGAA
GCATTTATCAGGGTTATTGTCTCATGAGCGGATACATATTTGAATGTATTTAGAAAAATAAACAAATAGG
GGTTCCGCGCACATTTCCCCGAAAAGTGCCAC
Features (pLannotate 1.2.2; 13 found; start..end, strand, type, name):
      8..477     +  LTR            LTR: long terminal repeat from Moloney murine leukemia virus
    601..875     +  misc_feature   MESV Ψ (fragment): packaging signal of murine embryonic stem cell virus
    942..1358    +  CDS            gag (truncated): truncated Moloney murine leukemia virus (MMLV) gag gene lacking the start codon
   1381..4032    +  CDS            Cdh1: CADH1_MOUSE - Experimental evidence at protein level: Swiss-Prot protein existence level 1. (Microbial infection) Does not function as a receptor for L.monocytogenes internalin A (InlA); mutating a single surface-exposed residue confers receptor activity to this protein and promotes uptake of the bacteria. From Mus musculus (Mouse).
   4097..4558    +  misc_feature   IRES: internal ribosome entry site (IRES) of the encephalomyocarditis virus (EMCV)
   4563..4982    +  CDS            bsr: BSR_BACCE - Experimental evidence at protein level: Swiss-Prot protein existence level 1. Catalyzes the deamination of the cytosine moiety of the antibiotics blasticidin S, cytomycin and acetylblasticidin S. From Bacillus cereus.
   5052..5173    +  LTR            3' LTR (ΔU3) (fragment): self-inactivating 3' long terminal repeat (LTR) from Moloney murine leukemia virus
   5174..5643    +  LTR            LTR: long terminal repeat from Moloney murine leukemia virus
   5709..5761    -  CDS            lacI (fragment): lac repressor; lacI; The lac repressor binds to the lac operator to inhibit transcription in E. coli. This inhibition can be relieved by adding lactose or isopropyl-β-D-thiogalactopyranoside (IPTG).
   5763..5813    -  CDS            lacI (fragment): lac repressor; lacI; The lac repressor binds to the lac operator to inhibit transcription in E. coli. This inhibition can be relieved by adding lactose or isopropyl-β-D-thiogalactopyranoside (IPTG).
   5996..6584    -  rep_origin     ori: high-copy-number ColE1/pMB1/pBR322/pUC origin of replication
   6744..7604    -  CDS            AmpR: β-lactamase; bla; confers resistance to ampicillin, carbenicillin, and related antibiotics
   7605..7709    -  promoter       AmpR promoter: bla
