[The description below was written by a language model from this plasmid's Addgene catalogue record and pLannotate feature annotations shown in this document.]
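Description:
pWZL Blast mouse E-cadherin is a Moloney murine leukemia virus-based retroviral expression vector built on the pWZL-Blast backbone and carrying the full-length murine E-cadherin (Cdh1) cDNA. It is propagated in E. coli through a high-copy ColE1/pUC-type origin and selected with ampicillin via the β-lactamase gene and its native promoter. Two short lacI fragments annotated next to the origin appear to be non-functional backbone remnants.

The viral cassette is flanked by MMLV long terminal repeats. Downstream of the 5′ LTR lie a packaging signal (annotated as an MESV Ψ fragment) and a truncated gag segment lacking its start codon, which together promote efficient encapsidation of the genomic RNA when the plasmid is introduced into a packaging cell line that supplies the viral proteins in trans. No separate internal promoter is annotated, so expression is presumably driven from the 5′ LTR as a single bicistronic transcript: the Cdh1 coding sequence comes first, followed by an EMCV internal ribosome entry site and the bsr blasticidin S deaminase gene. This links blasticidin resistance to transgene expression, so that selected cells should also express E-cadherin. A short fragment annotated as a ΔU3 3′ LTR sits immediately before a full-length LTR annotation at the 3′ end. Since an intact LTR is present there, this is likely an annotation overlap rather than evidence of a self-inactivating design.

The construct is suited to stable retroviral transduction of mammalian cells to express or restore this epithelial cell–cell adhesion protein. The associated publication examined how loss of E-cadherin promotes metastasis through downstream transcriptional pathways.
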