Addgene plasmid #18804: pWZL Blast mouse E-cadherin
Depositing lab: Bob Weinberg. Depositing organization: Whitehead Institute for Biomedical Research. Publication: Loss of E-cadherin promotes metastasis via multiple downstream transcriptional pathways. Onder TT, Gupta PB, Mani SA, Yang J, Lander ES, Weinberg RA. Cancer Res. 2008 May 15. 68(10):3645-54. 10.1158/0008-5472.CAN-07-2938 PubMed 18483246.
Backbone
  Vector backbone: pWZL-Blast
  Backbone size w/o insert (bp): 5100
  Vector type: Mammalian Expression, Retroviral
  Selectable markers: Blasticidin
Growth in bacteria
  Bacterial resistance: Ampicillin, 100 μg/mL
  Growth temperature: 37°C
  Growth strain: DH5alpha
  Copy number: Unknown
Gene/Insert
  Gene/Insert name: E-cadherin (alt name: E-Cadherin)
  Species: M. musculus (mouse)
  Entrez Gene: Cdh1 (a.k.a. ARC-1, E-cad, Ecad, L-CAM, UVO, Um)
  Cloning method: Unknown
  Sequencing primers: 5′ pBABE 5'; 3′ IRES-R (5'-GCATTCCTTTGGCGAGAG-3')
Resource information
  A portion of this plasmid was derived from a plasmid made by: E-cadherin cDNA provided by Dr. Gerhard Christofori
Terms and licenses: Academic/Nonprofit Terms; Industry Terms: Not Available to Industry
Depositor comments: Full-length murine E-cadherin cDNA cloned into pWZL blast.
How to cite: pWZL Blast mouse E-cadherin was a gift from Bob Weinberg (Addgene plasmid # 18804 ; http://n2t.net/addgene:18804 ; RRID:Addgene_18804)
