>Addgene plasmid #18804 | pWZL Blast mouse E-cadherin | addgene partial sequence | sequence record 50354 | pBabe-5
CCATGGGAGCCCGGTGCCGCAGCTTTTCCGCGCTCCTGCTCCTGCTGCAGGTCTCCTCATGGCTTTGCCA
GGAGCTGGAGCCTGAGTCCTGCAGTCCCGGCTTCAGTTCCGAGGTCTACACCTTCCCGGTGCCGGAGAGG
CACCTGGAGAGAGGCCATGTCCTGGGCAGAGTGAGATTTGAAGGATGCACCGGCCGGCCAAGGACAGCCT
TCTTTTCGGAAGACTCCCGATTCAAAGTGGCGACAGACGGCACCATCACAGTGAAGCGGCATCTAAAGCT
CCACAAGCTGGAGACCAGTTTCCTCGTCCGCGCCCGGGACTCCAGTCATAGGGAGCTGTCTACCAAAGTG
ACGCTGAAGTCCATGGGGCACCACCATCACCGGCACCACCACCGCGACCCTGCCTCTGAATCCAACCCAG
AGCTGCTCATGTTTCCCAGCGTGTACCCAGGTCTCAGAAGACAGAAACGAGACTGGGTCATCCCTCCCAT
CAGCTGCCCCGAAAATGAAAAGGGTGAATTCCCAAAGAACCTGGTTCAGATCAAATCCAACAGGGACAAA
GAAACAAAGGTTTTCTACAGCATCACCGGCCAAGGAGCTGACAAACCCCCCGTTGGCGTTTTCATCATTG
AGAGGGAGACAGGCTGGCTGAAAGTGACACAGCCTCTGGATAGAGAAGCCATTGCCAAGTACATCCTCTA
TTCTCATGCCGTGTCATCAAATGGGGAAGCGGTGGAGGATCCCATGGAGATAGTGATCACAGTGACAGAT
CAGAATGACAACAGGCCAGAGTTTACCCAGGAGGTGTTTGAGGGATCCGTTGCAGAAGGCGCTGTTCCAG
GAACCTCCGTGATGAGTTACACG
